>Addgene plasmid #130069 | pRDAX-135 N-Tag GFP[1] L20 GCNZipper mCherry | addgene full sequence | sequence record 273307 | Addgene NGS Result
GCCTGCCTCCAGGCCTCAATATTGGCCATTAGCCATATTATTCATTGGTTATATAGCATAAATCAATATT
GGCTATTGGCCATTGCATACGTTGTATCTATATCATAATATGTACATTTATATTGGCTCATGTCCAATAT
GACCGCCATGTTGGCATTGATTATTGACTAGTTATTAATAGTAATCAATTACGGGGTCATTAGTTCATAG
CCCATATATGGAGTTCCGCGTTACATAACTTACGGTAAATGGCCCGCCTGGCTGACCGCCCAACGACCCC
CGCCCATTGACGTCAATAATGACGTATGTTCCCATAGTAACGCCAATAGGGACTTTCCATTGACGTCAAT
GGGTGGAGTATTTACGGTAAACTGCCCACTTGGCAGTACATCAAGTGTATCATATGCCAAGTCCGCCCCC
TATTGACGTCAATGACGGTAAATGGCCCGCCTGGCATTATGCCCAGTACATGACCTTACGGGACTTTCCT
ACTTGGCAGTACATCTACGTATTAGTCATCGCTATTACCATGGTGATGCGGTTTTGGCAGTACACCAATG
GGCGTGGATAGCGGTTTGACTCACGGGGATTTCCAAGTCTCCACCCCATTGACGTCAATGGGAGTTTGTT
TTGGCACCAAAATCAACGGGACTTTCCAAAATGTCGTAATAACCCCGCCCCGTTGACGCAAATGGGCGGT
AGGCGTGTACGGTGGGAGGTCTATATAAGCAGAGCTCGTTTAGTGAACCGTCAGATCACTAGAAGCTTTA
TTGCGGTAGTTTATCACAGTTAAATTGCTAACGCAGTCAGTGCTTCTGACACAACAGTCTCGAACTTAAG
CTGCAGAAGTTGGTCGTGAGGCACTGGGCAGGTAAGTATCAAGGTTACAAGACAGGTTTAAGGAGACCAA
TAGAAACTGGGCTTGTCGAGACAGAGAAGACTCTTGCGTTTCTGATAGGCACCTATTGGTCTTACTGACA
TCCACTTTGCCTTTCTCTCCACAGGTGTCCACTCCCAGGCCACCATGGATCTGCCTGATGACCACTACCT
GAGCACACAGACCATCCTCTCCAAGGACCTTAACGGGAGTCCTGGCGGTGGATCCGGAGGCTCTGGGAGC
TCTGCCAGCGGTGGCAGCACCTCCAACACTGAAGCCGCCAGGCGTTCTCGTGCGAGAAAGTTGCAAAGAA
TGAAACAACTTGAAGACAAGGTTGAAGAATTGCTTTCGAAAAATTATCACTTGGAAAATGAGGTTGCCAG
ATTAAAGAAATTAGTTGGCGAACGCTAAGAATTCAGATCCGCCCCTCTCCCTCCCCCCCCCCTAACGTTA
CTGGCCGAAGCCGCTTGGAATAAGGCCGGTGTGCGTTTGTCTATATGTTATTTTCCACCATATTGCCGTC
TTTTGGCAATGTGAGGGCCCGGAAACCTGGCCCTGTCTTCTTGACGAGCATTCCTAGGGGTCTTTCCCCT
CTCGCCAAAGGAATGCAAGGTCTGTTGAATGTCGTGAAGGAAGCAGTTCCTCTGGTAGCTTCTTGAAGAC
AAACAACGTCTGTAGCGACCCTTTGCAGGCAGCGGAACCCCCCACCTGGCGACAGGTGCCTCTGCGGCCA
AAAGCCACGTGTATAAGATACACCTGCAAAGGCGGCACAACCCCAGTGCCACGTTGTGAGTTGGATAGTT
GTGGAAAGAGTCAAATGGCTCTCCTCAAGCGTATTCAACAAGGGGCTGAAGGATGCCCAGAAGGTACCCC
ATTGTATGGGATCTGATCTGGGGCCTCGGTACACATGCTTTACATGTGTTTAGTCGAGGTTAAAAAAACG
TCTAGGCCCCCCGAACCACGGGGACGTGGTTTTCCTTTGAAAAACACGATGATAATATGGCCACAACCAT
GGTGAGCAAGGGCGAGGAGGATAACATGGCCATCATCAAGGAGTTCATGCGCTTCAAGGTGCACATGGAG
GGCTCCGTGAACGGCCACGAGTTCGAGATCGAGGGCGAGGGCGAGGGCCGCCCCTACGAGGGCACCCAGA
CCGCCAAGCTGAAGGTGACCAAGGGTGGCCCCCTGCCCTTCGCCTGGGACATCCTGTCCCCTCAGTTCAT
GTACGGCTCCAAGGCCTACGTGAAGCACCCCGCCGACATCCCCGACTACTTGAAGCTGTCCTTCCCCGAG
GGCTTCAAGTGGGAGCGCGTGATGAACTTCGAGGACGGCGGCGTGGTGACCGTGACCCAGGACTCCTCCC
TGCAGGACGGCGAGTTCATCTACAAGGTGAAGCTGCGCGGCACCAACTTCCCCTCCGACGGCCCCGTAAT
GCAGAAGAAGACCATGGGCTGGGAGGCCTCCTCCGAGCGGATGTACCCCGAGGACGGCGCCCTGAAGGGC
GAGATCAAGCAGAGGCTGAAGCTGAAGGACGGCGGCCACTACGACGCTGAGGTCAAGACCACCTACAAGG
CCAAGAAGCCCGTGCAGCTGCCCGGCGCCTACAACGTCAACATCAAGTTGGACATCACCTCCCACAACGA
GGACTACACCATCGTGGAACAGTACGAACGCGCCGAGGGCCGCCACTCCACCGGCGGCATGGACGAGCTG
TACAAGTAAACCGGTGCTCGAGGTACCGATGAATAGCTAAGGTCGAGGCCGCAGGTAAGTATCAAGGTTA
CAAGACAGGTTTAAGGAGACCAATAGAAACTGGGCTTGTCGAGACAGAGAAGACTCTTGCGTTTCTGATA
GGCACCTATTGGTCTTACTGACATCCACTTTGCCTTTCTCTCCACAGGTGTCGACAATCAACCTCTGGAT
TACAAAATTTGTGAAAGATTGACTGGTATTCTTAACTATGTTGCTCCTTTTACGCTATGTGGATACGCTG
CTTTAATGCCTTTGTATCATGCTATTGCTTCCCGTATGGCTTTCATTTTCTCCTCCTTGTATAAATCCTG
GTTGCTGTCTCTTTATGAGGAGTTGTGGCCCGTTGTCAGGCAACGTGGCGTGGTGTGCACTGTGTTTGCT
GACGCAACCCCCACTGGTTGGGGCATTGCCACCACCTGTCAGCTCCTTTCCGGGACTTTCGCTTTCCCCC
TCCCTATTGCCACGGCGGAACTCATCGCCGCCTGCCTTGCCCGCTGCTGGACAGGGGCTCGGCTGTTGGG
CACTGACAATTCCGTGGTGTTGTCGGGGAAGCTGACGTCCTTTCCATGGCTGCTCGCCTGTGTTGCCACC
TGGATTCTGCGCGGGACGTCCTTCTGCTACGTCCCTTCGGCCCTCAATCCAGCGGACCTTCCTTCCCGCG
GCCTGCTGCCGGCTCTGCGGCCTCTTCCGCGTCTTCGCCTTCGCCCTCAGACGAGTCGGATCTCCCTTTG
GGCCGCCTCCCCGCCTGGAATTCGAGCTCGGTACGATCAGCCTCGACTGTGCCTTCTAGTTGCCAGCCAT
CTGTTGTTTGCCCCTCCCCCGTGCCTTCCTTGACCCTGGAAGGTGCCACTCCCACTGTCCTTTCCTAATA
AAATGAGGAAATTGCATCGCATTGTCTGAGTAGGTGTCATTCTATTCTGGGGGGTGGGGTGGGGCAGGAC
AGCAAGGGGGAGGATTGGGAAGACAATAGCCCAGCTTTTGTTCCCTTTAGTGAGGGTTAATTGCGCGCTT
GGCGTAATCATGGTCATAGCTGTTTCCTGTGTGAAATTGTTATCCGCTAATTCACTCCTCAGGTGCAGGC
TGCCTATCAGAAGGTGGTGGCTGGTGTGGCCAATGCCCTGGCTCACAAATACCACTGAGATCTTTTTCCC
TCTGCCAAAAATTATGGGGACATCATGAAGCCCCTTGAGCATCTGACTTCTGGCTAATAAAGGAAATTTA
TTTTCATTGCAATAGTGTGTTGGAATTTTTTGTGTCTCTCACTCGGAAGGACATATGGGAGGGCAAATCA
TTTAAAACATCAGAATGAGTATTTGGTTTAGAGTTTGGCAACATATGCCCATATGCTGGCTGCCATGAAC
AAAGGTTGGCTATAAAGAGGTCATCAGTATATGAAACAGCCCCCTGCTGTCCATTCCTTATTCCATAGAA
AAGCCTTGACTTGAGGTTAGATTTTTTTTATATTTTGTTTTGTGTTATTTTTTTCTTTAACATCCCTAAA
ATTTTCCTTACATGTTTTACTAGCCAGATTTTTCCTCCTCTCCTGACTACTCCCAGTCATAGCTGTCCCT
CTTCTCTTATGGAGATCGGCCGGCCGCCGGCGTCGACGCGCGCGGCCGCGGCGCGCCGTTGCTGGCGTTT
TTCCATAGGCTCCGCCCCCCTGACGAGCATCACAAAAATCGACGCTCAAGTCAGAGGTGGCGAAACCCGA
CAGGACTATAAAGATACCAGGCGTTTCCCCCTGGAAGCTCCCTCGTGCGCTCTCCTGTTCCGACCCTGCC
GCTTACCGGATACCTGTCCGCCTTTCTCCCTTCGGGAAGCGTGGCGCTTTCTCATAGCTCACGCTGTAGG
TATCTCAGTTCGGTGTAGGTCGTTCGCTCCAAGCTGGGCTGTGTGCACGAACCCCCCGTTCAGCCCGACC
GCTGCGCCTTATCCGGTAACTATCGTCTTGAGTCCAACCCGGTAAGACACGACTTATCGCCACTGGCAGC
AGCCACTGGTAACAGGATTAGCAGAGCGAGGTATGTAGGCGGTGCTACAGAGTTCTTGAAGTGGTGGCCT
AACTACGGCTACACTAGAAGAACAGTATTTGGTATCTGCGCTCTGCTGAAGCCAGTTACCTTCGGAAAAA
GAGTTGGTAGCTCTTGATCCGGCAAACAAACCACCGCTGGTAGCGGTGGTTTTTTTGTTTGCAAGCAGCA
GATTACGCGCAGAAAAAAAGGATCTCAAGAAGATCCTTTGATCTTTTCTACGGGGTCTGACGCTCAGTGG
AACGAAAACTCACGTTAAGGGATTTTGGTCATGAGATTATCAAAAAGGATCTTCACCTAGATCCTTTTAA
ATTAAAAATGAAGTTTTAAATCAATCTAAAGTATATATGAGTAAACTTGGTCTGACAGTTACCAATGCTT
AATCAGTGAGGCACCTATCTCAGCGATCTGTCTATTTCGTTCATCCATAGTTGCCTGACTCCCCGTCGTG
TAGATAACTACGATACGGGAGGGCTTACCATCTGGCCCCAGTGCTGCAATGATACCGCGAGACCCACGCT
CACCGGCTCCAGATTTATCAGCAATAAACCAGCCAGCCGGAAGGGCCGAGCGCAGAAGTGGTCCTGCAAC
TTTATCCGCCTCCATCCAGTCTATTAATTGTTGCCGGGAAGCTAGAGTAAGTAGTTCGCCAGTTAATAGT
TTGCGCAACGTTGTTGCCATTGCTACAGGCATCGTGGTGTCACGCTCGTCGTTTGGTATGGCTTCATTCA
GCTCCGGTTCCCAACGATCAAGGCGAGTTACATGATCCCCCATGTTGTGCAAAAAAGCGGTTAGCTCCTT
CGGTCCTCCGATCGTTGTCAGAAGTAAGTTGGCCGCAGTGTTATCACTCATGGTTATGGCAGCACTGCAT
AATTCTCTTACTGTCATGCCATCCGTAAGATGCTTTTCTGTGACTGGTGAGTACTCAACCAAGTCATTCT
GAGAATAGTGTATGCGGCGACCGAGTTGCTCTTGCCCGGCGTCAATACGGGATAATACCGCGCCACATAG
CAGAACTTTAAAAGTGCTCATCATTGGAAAACGTTCTTCGGGGCGAAAACTCTCAAGGATCTTACCGCTG
TTGAGATCCAGTTCGATGTAACCCACTCGTGCACCCAACTGATCTTCAGCATCTTTTACTTTCACCAGCG
TTTCTGGGTGAGCAAAAACAGGAAGGCAAAATGCCGCAAAAAAGGGAATAAGGGCGACACGGAAATGTTG
AATACTCATACTCTTCCTTTTTCAATATTATTGAAGCATTTATCAGGGTTATTGTCTCATGAGCGGATAC
ATATTTGAATGTATTTAGAAAAATAAACAAATAGGGGTTCCGCGCACATTTCCCCGAAAAGTGCCACCTG
ACGTCTAAGAAACCATTATTATCATGACATTAACCTATAAAAATAGGCGTATCACGAGGCCCTTTCGTCT
ACGCGCGCGCCGGCGGCGCGCCGTCGACGGCCGGCCGCGGCCGC
Features (pLannotate 1.2.2; 17 found; start..end, strand, type, name):
    155..532     +  enhancer       CMV enhancer: human cytomegalovirus immediate early enhancer
    534..733     +  promoter       CMV promoter: human cytomegalovirus (CMV) immediate early promoter
    872..1004    +  intron         chimeric intron: chimera between introns from human β-globin and immunoglobulin heavy chain genes
   1031..1084    +  CDS            (3-F)Tyr-EGFP (fragment): (3-F)Tyr-EGFP is a basic (constitutively fluorescent) green fluorescent protein published in 2004, derived from Aequorea victoria.
   1145..1285    +  CDS            GCN4 (fragment): GCN4_YEAST - Also known as AAS101 From Saccharomyces cerevisiae (strain ATCC 204508 / S288c) (Baker's yeast).
   1302..1888    +  misc_feature   IRES2: internal ribosome entry site (IRES) of the encephalomyocarditis virus (EMCV)
   1889..2596    +  CDS            mCherry: mCherry is a basic (constitutively fluorescent) red fluorescent protein published in 2004, derived from Discosoma sp.. It is reported to be a very rapidly-maturing monomer with low acid sensitivity.
   2645..2777    +  intron         chimeric intron: chimera between introns from human β-globin and immunoglobulin heavy chain genes
   2786..3374    +  misc_feature   WPRE: woodchuck hepatitis virus posttranscriptional regulatory element
   3378..3394    +  misc_feature   MCS (fragment): pUC18/19 multiple cloning site
   3407..3518    +  polyA_signal   bGH poly(A) signal: bovine growth hormone polyadenylation signal
   3614..3632    -  promoter       T3 promoter: promoter for bacteriophage T3 RNA polymerase
   3691..3765    +  CDS            HBB (fragment): HBB_PONPY - Experimental evidence at transcript level: Swiss-Prot protein existence level 2. Involved in oxygen transport from the lung to the various peripheral tissues. From Pongo pygmaeus (Bornean orangutan).
   3836..3891    +  polyA_signal   β-globin poly(A) signal: rabbit β-globin polyadenylation signal (Gil and Proudfoot, 1987)
   4270..4858    -  rep_origin     ori: high-copy-number ColE1/pMB1/pBR322/pUC origin of replication
   5029..5889    -  CDS            AmpR: β-lactamase; bla; confers resistance to ampicillin, carbenicillin, and related antibiotics
   5890..5994    -  promoter       AmpR promoter: bla
