[The description below was written by a language model from this plasmid's Addgene catalogue record and pLannotate feature annotations shown in this document.]
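Description:
pRDAX-135 N-Tag GFP[1] L20 GCNZipper mCherry is a custom-built mammalian expression plasmid of about 6.1 kb, designed as a vector for protein–protein interaction assays based on bimolecular or trimolecular fluorescence complementation (BiFC/TriFC). It is propagated in E. coli as a high-copy plasmid through a ColE1/pUC-type origin and is selected with ampicillin via the β-lactamase gene and its native promoter. No mammalian selection marker is annotated.

The expression unit is driven by the human CMV immediate-early enhancer and promoter, followed by a chimeric β-globin/immunoglobulin intron that promotes efficient processing of the transcript. The first open reading frame begins with a very short GFP-derived segment (annotated as an EGFP fragment of roughly 50 nt), consistent with the "GFP[1]" split-GFP piece placed as an N-terminal tag. A gap before the next feature presumably corresponds to the "L20" linker in the name, though this is not annotated. The tag is fused to a fragment matching the yeast GCN4 leucine zipper. The catalogue lists the insert species as mouse, whereas the feature table assigns this segment to Saccharomyces cerevisiae GCN4. Downstream, an EMCV IRES drives translation of mCherry from the same mRNA, giving a red marker of transfected cells that is independent of any complementation signal. A second chimeric intron, a WPRE and the bovine growth hormone polyadenylation signal complete the cassette, and a β-globin fragment with a rabbit β-globin poly(A) signal lies further downstream.

Because the GCN4 zipper self-associates, this construct would plausibly serve as a control interaction partner alongside plasmids carrying the complementary GFP fragments, although the record does not state this role explicitly.
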