Addgene plasmid #130069: pRDAX-135 N-Tag GFP[1] L20 GCNZipper mCherry
Purpose: PPI (BiFC/TriFC) assay vector
Depositing lab: Gary Lewin. Depositing organization: Max-Delbrueck-Centrum fuer Molekulare Medizin (MDC).
Backbone
  Vector backbone: custom built
  Vector type: Mammalian Expression
Growth in bacteria
  Bacterial resistance: Ampicillin, 100 μg/mL
  Growth temperature: 37°C
  Growth strain: DH5alpha
  Copy number: High Copy
Gene/Insert
  Gene/Insert name: GCN Zipper
  Species: M. musculus (mouse)
  Cloning method: Restriction Enzyme; 5′ cloning site unknown (unknown if destroyed); 3′ cloning site unknown (unknown if destroyed)
Terms and licenses: Academic/Nonprofit Terms; Industry Terms: Not Available to Industry
How to cite: pRDAX-135 N-Tag GFP[1] L20 GCNZipper mCherry was a gift from Gary Lewin (Addgene plasmid # 130069 ; http://n2t.net/addgene:130069 ; RRID:Addgene_130069)
